Addgene plasmid #172501: pDF0250 DisCas7-11 full locus with Golden gate acceptor site for spacer
Purpose: Encodes the DisCas7-11 full locus along with a DR and golden gate site for cloning spacers
Depositing lab: Omar Abudayyeh & Jonathan Gootenberg. Depositing organization: Massachusetts Institute of Technology. Publication: Programmable RNA targeting with the single-protein CRISPR effector Cas7-11. Ozcan A, Krajeski R, Ioannidi E, Lee B, Gardner A, Makarova KS, Koonin EV, Abudayyeh OO, Gootenberg JS. Nature. 2021 Sep 6. pii: 10.1038/s41586-021-03886-5. doi: 10.1038/s41586-021-03886-5. PubMed 34489594.
Backbone
  Vector backbone: Unspecified
  Vector type: Bacterial Expression
Growth in bacteria
  Bacterial resistance: Chloramphenicol, 25 μg/mL
  Growth temperature: 37°C
  Growth strain: NEB Stable
  Copy number: Unknown
Gene/Insert
  Gene/Insert name: DisCas7-11 full locus with Golden gate acceptor site for spacer
  gRNA/shRNA sequence: Unspecified
  Species: Desulfonema ishimotonii
  Cloning method: Gibson Cloning
Terms and licenses: Academic/Nonprofit Terms; Industry Terms: Not Available to Industry
How to cite: pDF0250 DisCas7-11 full locus with Golden gate acceptor site for spacer was a gift from Omar Abudayyeh & Jonathan Gootenberg (Addgene plasmid # 172501 ; http://n2t.net/addgene:172501 ; RRID:Addgene_172501)
