[The description below was written by a language model from this plasmid's Addgene catalogue record and pLannotate feature annotations shown in this document.]
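Description:
pDF0250 is a 13.7 kb bacterial expression plasmid carrying the full DisCas7-11 CRISPR locus from Desulfonema ishimotonii, together with a direct repeat (DR) and a Golden Gate acceptor site into which user-chosen spacers can be cloned. The catalogue entry does not name the backbone, but the annotated features resemble a pACYC184-type vector. These include a p15A origin of replication, which gives medium copy number and is compatible with ColE1-origin plasmids in the same E. coli cell, and a chloramphenicol acetyltransferase (cat) gene with its native promoter for chloramphenicol selection. A short IS1 fragment and a short stretch matching the RSF origin are also annotated near the resistance cassette. Both are partial hits and are probably backbone remnants rather than functional parts.

The automated annotation leaves the roughly 11.8 kb region between the origin and the cat gene unlabelled. This is presumably where the Cas7-11 locus and the DR/acceptor cassette sit, so their exact layout, any accessory genes and the type IIS enzyme used for cloning cannot be read from the record. The only regulatory element detected there is a fragment of the strong constitutive synthetic J23119 promoter just downstream of the origin. What it drives is not stated, and no spacer sequence is specified.

Cas7-11 is a single-protein, RNA-guided, RNA-targeting CRISPR effector. This construct serves as an entry vector: a spacer is inserted next to the DR to produce a programmed crRNA alongside the locus-encoded proteins in E. coli. The p15A origin allows co-transformation with a compatible target or reporter plasmid.
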