Features (pLannotate 1.2.2; 6 found; start..end, strand, type, name):
     23..568     -  rep_origin     p15A ori: Plasmids containing the medium-copy-number p15A origin of replication can be propagated in E. coli cells that contain a second plasmid with the ColE1 origin.
    611..629     +  promoter       J23119(SpeI) promoter (fragment): bacterial promoter (Registry of Standard Biological Parts BBa J23119) modified to end with an SpeI site
  12425..13081   -  CDS            cat: CAT_ECOLX - Experimental evidence at protein level: Swiss-Prot protein existence level 1. This enzyme is an effector of chloramphenicol resistance in bacteria. From Escherichia coli. This protein is used as a marker in many commonly used cloning vectors, such as pACYC184.
  13082..13184   -  promoter       cat promoter: promoter of the E. coli cat gene encoding chloramphenicol acetyltransferase
  13305..13448   +  mobile_element IS1 (fragment): prokaryotic transposable element IS1
  13567..13622   -  rep_origin     RSF ori (fragment): Plasmids containing the RSF 1030 origin of replication can be propagated in E. coli cells that contain additional plasmids with compatible origins.
>Addgene plasmid #172501 | pDF0250 DisCas7-11 full locus with Golden gate acceptor site for spacer | addgene full sequence | sequence record 344918 | Addgene NGS Result
AGAGGGCCGCGGCAAAGCCGTTTTTCCATAGGCTCCGCCCCCCTGACAAGCATCACGAAATCTGACGCTC
AAATCAGTGGTGGCGAAACCCGACAGGACTATAAAGATACCAGGCGTTTCCCCCTGGCGGCTCCCTCGTG
CGCTCTCCTGTTCCTGCCTTTCGGTTTACCGGTGTCATTCCGCTGTTATGGCCGCGTTTGTCTCATTCCA
CGCCTGACACTCAGTTCCGGGTAGGCAGTTCGCTCCAAGCTGGACTGTATGCACGAACCCCCCGTTCAGT
CCGACCGCTGCGCCTTATCCGGTAACTATCGTCTTGAGTCCAACCCGGAAAGACATGCAAAAGCACCACT
GGCAGCAGCCACTGGTAATTGATTTAGAGGAGTTAGTCTTGAAGTCATGCGCCGGTTAAGGCTAAACTGA
AAGGACAAGTTTTGGTGACTGCGCTCCTCCAAGCCAGTTACCTCGGTTCAAAGAGTTGGTAGCTCAGAGA
ACCTTCGAAAAACCGCCCTGCAAGGCGGTTTTTTCGTTTTCAGAGCAAGAGATTACGCGCAGACCAAAAC
GATCTCAAGAAGATCATCTTATTAATCAGATAAAATATTTCTAGTTGATGGCTAGCTCAGTCCTAGGTAC
AGTGCTAGCGGTTGGAAAGCCGGTTTTCTTTGATGTCACGGAACCGAGACCTACTGTTGGTCTCGGGTTG
GAAAGCCGGTTTTCTTTGATGTCACGGTTGCCACCCGGATCCCATGTGCGCTGTACCGGTGGTTCTCCGA
CTGATCAAAGACCGGGCAGCCCCGGATGAATTTTACATCCGGGGCTGTTCCGCAGGCAAAATGCCAGAGA
ATTCTGAGCACCGGAATCTGACGACATAACAAAAGGCAAAGTTGACTGAAAGAACAGGAACATTATCTGA
AATTTTTACAAAAAGGAGGCAGATATGGTGACACCCGGCATGATTCAGAGCGCAGGCAAAGAGATGGGAC
TTTTCATCCCGTGGGATGTGGCATTGGGCATGGTTCTCTGCGTTGCCGGAAAAATACTCATGGGCGAGAG
CCTGGAAAATGCGGTTTTGTCGTGTTGGAAATAAAGCCCATTTTAAAATGTCGCGGATAAGATGAATAAT
ACCAAATCGCAGATGGAATATGTCAGCCGGAGCAAGGCTCCGGCAATCCGCACTCCGAACAAAAGATAAA
TTCAATACAGAATCGGTAGAAGCAGGGATTTTTTTTATTGACGCTGATAACAGGAAAAAGCTACAAACGT
AGTTTGCAGATTTTTATCATTACCTACAACTTTTTTTAAAATCAGGATATTCGAAAATTATGAGTTTAAA
TCATCCCTGTTTGTCTGCCCGTGCTGCGTCACCCGAATGTACTGTTTGTCCTGTTTTTAAGGCTGGGCAT
CAGGAGGCATTTGTCAAAATTCTTGAAAAAAAGGTTCGGTTTCTCGAAAGCCGAAAACATCTGTCACCGG
AAGACAAGGAAGATATTCTCAGCGAATTTGTTCTGCAAATCCAGTCTTCCACATCCTCATTTAAGGGACA
GAATGCAAAATTTGAAACCTGGGCCTATAGAATATTTCAAAATGTATGGGCTGATTTTTTTAGAAAAATC
AAAAATTTCAAAACGCAGAGAACCGATGACGGCATTTATATTCAGGAAACAATAAAAGTAAAAAAAACGG
ATAAAGACGGAAGAGAAATGCTTGAGGAAAAAGCAAGGACGGGCGTATTTCTTCCATATAAAGAGAATAT
CGAAGACAGAATTGAATCGCGGGAAATTTTTTCAATTTTCCGCAAAGCAGTAAAAGATCCGAAAAAGGCA
TTTTGCTATCATTTGCTTGTTAATCATTATACTTGGAAAAGCGAAGGGTTGAAACAGGATGAAATGGCGG
CTCGGTATGAAATGAGGCACGATACCTTCAGAAAACGCCTTTCAGAATGCCGCTCAAGATTCAAACAATA
TCTGAAAGAGGTTACGCAATGACAATTCCCGAAATCTGCCGCGAGCCAGGATATGTTTTTTACGAAGGAA
TTTTTGAAAGTGTTCTTTCGCGTGACTGTTATTGCTTTAAAGTGGAGAACGAGGATTACAGCGGAGAGGT
GATAATGGAAAAACATTATTCCCCCGACAATGTGCAGCTAAAAAGCGGTAAACCTGTCACTGACCTTGTT
GTTGTTAGATATGAGAAAAACCGTCTGTTTGTGGCCATGAATAATTATTTTGATGATCTGATGGGGCATT
TTTTCAATACGGACAGAGGAGTTTTTGTAAAAAATATTCCTTTTCCAAACTGGGAAAGGGCTTGGGAAAC
AGCGTTTGCCCATACAAATTATCAGCCTGAAAAGTTGCAACTCAAGAAGAGAGAACACAGAAACGAACGA
TGGATTGAGGTAAAAAGTCCCCGGTGTCGGATACCTGCCCATGAACATTCTCATATCAGTGATATGGACG
GGGAACCAGTGTTTTTTCCTGCCTCATTTTACAATATACAAAACAGAGACAGGAACGGCAGGTTGATTCC
CCGCGCACTGTATAAAACCGAAGGCATGGAGGAGATGCCCTGTTACTTCAAAGGGGAATTCAGCCCGGAA
TCCGGCAACACCCGGACAGTCCACATTTATCTGCATGGCATAACGTTTCCTTCCAAATGGCATTATAGCG
TATTGAAGCACATGATCTGTCTTCCGAAATTCAAAGGCAAGGATGACAATCGCGACCTGTGGAAAGCATT
TGATGGAGAAGAACCGCTTGAACCAGACGTAGAAATTGTGCAAGCGTGTAAACTGAAATGCAAAGATTCA
TGTGATTAAAGGCATTGCCAAAAGGAAAAATTTTCAAGAATGTTCACAAAAAGATCAGAACAGCGTGTGA
ACGGTATCTGAGACGGGCCATCATATTTTTTCCCCAACATACCGACAAAGCTCTGAGGATTTGGCAAGAC
AGGAAGAGCCAGTGCGGAAAACCCAAATTTATTGAGGTGGATTGTCTGAATAAAATCGAAAACAACATAT
TCAGACAAGCTCTCGGGCAGGAAGAGTTGGAGCGGAATGAAATTCTCATCCTCCGGGGATATTCATATGA
CTGGGATTCCGCCGAGGAACCAACGATTCATCTGAGTATTGTCACAATGTATGCAGGCCCCTTAAAAGGG
AAAATGCCCCGTGAAAACGCATTCAAAAAAGATTTCAGGCTGACCGGAAACGGCAAACTTTCCATATCGG
AGAATTAAGAGACAAAATGAATACAACAACATACAACACCACAACAGACGCGCTTTTGGAATGGGGCAAG
GTATATTTTCAGAAAGAGGATTTTTCTGAATTCCTTGATAATCTCGAAGCGTATATTTCAGATGCCGGGG
ACAGTCTGAAAGATGAACTTGAGAGCGGGGTGGAAAAGCTTGTTTTGGGCATAAAATCGGCGGAAGCAGT
TATTTTCGGAGAGGCTGTGATCGGGACTACGCCGGAAAATGAAGCATGGTACGATGCCGAAGAATCCTTT
CTGACTTTGGATTGTGCCGTATGGCTGTCCCAAGCGCTTGATCGCGTTGTTCGCAGGCAGGATGCGTCAT
TGGCCGACAGCCTGATCGCCCGCTTGGACGAAGCCATAAACCGCGTCGCCGAAAAACTGTATGCGGACAA
TTTATCTCCGCTTCGTTTTTCATCGCTCAATGAAATCCGTCGAAGCGCTCTGGAGGCAACGGATGAGAAA
TATCATTATCTGTTTCCCTGGCACGGGGCCGCATGTGATGTTGATGAAAACATTCTGCTGATTCTGACGG
AGGAATATCATCTGATCGGGGCAGATAAAGCCAGAGCCAATCTTTCAGAGGAACTGCGGGGCGACCTGCC
TTTTATTTTTGCCGAGTTGGAGCGGGATGAGGTGCTGCGGGCATATGTTGAAAAGGAGAACGCCCTTTCT
CTTGCTTTGGAAAATACCATGCGGGAACACTGGGCATTCGGCCTGCTGGAAGCGGCCCGTGATGAAGGGT
ACAACCATCCCTATCCCGCAGATGTCGGGATGAGGATTCATCAGGTTGCCCGTGCCGTATTTTCCCAGAC
AAACCTCTCTCCGGCGGAACGCCTTGCTGTTGCCATAGCCGGGGCCTGTTTTACGCCTGAGATCAGCGAA
GACCGGCGGCTTGAGATTCTGCTGGACTGTGAGGAGCGGGTGTGTGAAATCGAAGCCCCGACCGGAGACG
ATACATCCGTCCGCGTTATTAAAGACTTGAAAGCGCTGGCCAATCACCGTGTCCGCCATGAAATCCCGGC
AGAAAGTCTTGTCAGTCTGTGGTTTGAGCAGATTGAGGCGGCGGGGACGGATTTTGATACAAAGACACCG
ATGGATGAATTGGTGTTGCGAATGCTTTCCGATAACGTCATCACTCTGTCTGTTGACCGAAAAGCGGCTT
CTCAGACAGAAACAGATGATGTGAAACCGCAGAAAGGAAAAATCATACCCTTTCCTGTTCCTGATATTGC
CAACGATGAAGTTGAATACCAAAAAGCTGTGGGAATGAAGAAGGATAAAAAGGCGACTAATGACAGCAAA
GTCAAATTTCCCGGCCTGCTTGAAATCCAGGGTTGTCGTGACGGGGACAAGGCTATTTTGCTGGAAGACA
CAGACGATGCGGCAGCTAATCACCGGAAACTGTTTTCCATTCTGAAAGCAGGTAAATTGAATTCAGCTTT
TTTCATTCAAAGCGATGATGGAGAATGGGTTGAGTCGGAATCCAAACCGACGATGGAAGATAACCGTATC
ATATTACATGACAGCCATCATTCCAGCTTTGTATGGATATTGGATACCGGTTCCATGCAGCTCAGACAGA
GTGTAAAGTGTGTCAAAGACGCATTGAATAAGAAGACAGGGAGTGCGAAGAAACTGAAACCGAAAACAAT
GATCGTTTGGGTCACGATTCCGCAGGAGGGATGATATGTCAAATCCGATTCGGGATATTCAGGACAGGCT
GAAAACTGCAAAATTTGACAATAAGGATGATATGATGAACTTGGCATCCTCGTTGTACAAATATGAAAAG
CAACTGATGGATTCTTCTGAAGCAACACTTTGTCAGCAAGGGTTGTCCAATCGGCCCAATTCATTCAGCC
AGCTTTCCCAATTCCGGGATTCCGACATTCAAAGTAAAGCAGGCGGACAGACGGGGAAATTTTGGCAGAA
TGAATATGAAGCCTGCAAAAATTTTCAAACCCATAAAGAGCGGCGGGAAACTCTGGAGCAAATCATCCGC
TTTCTCCAAAATGGCGCAGAAGAAAAAGATGCGGATGATCTGCTTCTGAAAACGCTTGCCCGCGCCTATT
TTCACAGGGGGTTGCTCTACAGGCCCAAAGGCTTCTCTGTTCCGGCCAGGAAAGTCGAAGCAATGAAAAA
GGCAATAGCGTACTGTGAAATAATTCTGGACAAAAATGAAGAAGAGTCGGAGGCACTAAGAATCTGGCTT
TATGCCGCAATGGAACTCCGACGGTGCGGTGAGGAGTATCCGGAAAATTTCGCTGAAAAACTTTTTTATC
TCGCAAATGACGGTTTCATATCCGAACTGTATGATATCAGACTTTTTCTTGAATATACGGAGCGAGAAGA
AGATAACAATTTTCTTGATATGATCCTTCAGGAAAATCAGGACAGGGAACGCCTTTTTGAACTATGTCTT
TACAAGGCCAGAGCGTGTTTCCATCTAAATCAGTTGAATGACGTGAGAATATATGGAGAAAGTGCAATTG
ATAACGCGCCGGGGGCTTTTGCCGATCCGTTCTGGGATGAGCTTGTTGAATTTATCAGAATGCTTAGAAA
TAAGAAATCGGAATTATGGAAAGAAATTGCCATAAAAGCGTGGGACAAGTGCCGCGAAAAAGAAATGAAA
GTTGGCAACAATATTTATCTAAGCTGGTATTGGGCCAGACAGCGAGAGCTTTATGACCTTGCGTTTATGG
CGCAGGACGGTATTGAAAAAAAAACGAGAATTGCTGATTCCCTGAAATCCAGAACCACACTCAGAATCCA
GGAATTGAATGAACTCAGAAAAGATGCACATAGAAAACAAAATAGGAGATTAGAAGACAAACTGGATAGG
ATTATTGAGCAGGAAAATGAAGCCAGAGATGGTGCTTATCTAAGGAGAAATCCTCCTTGCTTTACAGGCG
GAAAAAGGGAAGAAATACCTTTTGCCAGACTGCCCCAAAACTGGATTGCCGTCCATTTCTATCTGAACGA
ACTGGAATCTCACGAAGGCGGAAAAGGCGGACATGCGCTGATTTATGATCCTCAAAAAGCTGAAAAAGAT
CAATGGCAGGACAAATCCTTTGACTACAAAGAACTGCATCGGAAATTTTTGGAGTGGCAGGAAAACTATA
TTCTGAACGAAGAAGGGTCCGCCGATTTTCTGGTAACACTCTGTCGGGAAATCGAAAAAGCCATGCCTTT
TCTGTTTAAGTCAGAAGTGATTCCCGAAGACAGGCCGGTATTGTGGATTCCGCATGGTTTCCTGCATCGA
CTCCCCCTTCATGCAGCCATGAAATCAGGTAATAACTCCAATATTGAAATATTTTGGGAAAGACATGCGT
CTCGATATCTTCCTGCATGGCATCTGTTTGATCCTGCTCCATATAGTAGAGAAGAAAGCTCCACTCTTTT
AAAGAATTTTGAAGAATATGATTTCCAGAATTTGGAAAATGGAGAAATTGAGGTTTACGCCCCCTCATCT
CCCAAGAAAGTAAAAGAGGCAATTAGGGAAAATCCGGCCATTCTGCTTTTGCTTTGTCATGGTGAAGCCG
ACATGACCAATCCTTTTCGCTCCTGCCTGAAGCTTAAAAATAAAGATATGACCATCTTTGATCTGCTGAC
AGTGGAAGATGTAAGGCTCTCCGGTTCACGAATTCTTCTGGGTGCCTGTGAGTCCGATATGGTTCCACCG
TTGGAGTTTTCTGTGGACGAACACCTTTCTGTTAGCGGTGCATTTCTTTCTCACAAGGCGGGAGAGATTG
TTGCGGGTCTATGGACAGTTGATTCGGAAAAAGTTGACGAATGCTATTCGTATTTGGTGGAGGAGAAAGA
TTTTTTGAGAAATTTGCAGGAATGGCAAATGGCAGAAACAGAAAACTTTCGGTCTGAAAATGATAGTTCT
TTATTTTATAAAATCGCCCCGTTCAGAATCATCGGCTTCCCGGCGGAATGATATAACCCACACGTCTTCC
TTCTTTCCCGATCCAGCAGAGCTACAGGGAAAGCGTATAAGAACGGGAAAAATTCAGGCCGGAGCGGGAC
TTTCCTTTTCTCACACATTTTCCCTGTAGTTTTCCCAAGGCTTTGAGGGACGATTTCCACGCGACATACC
GAGGAGACACATACCATGACGACGACTATGAAAATTTCCATCGAATTTCTCGAACCCTTTCGGATGACTA
AATGGCAGGAAAGTACCAGACGAAACAAAAACAACAAAGAATTCGTCCGGGGTCAGGCATTTGCCAGATG
GCACAGAAACAAAAAAGACAACACAAAGGGCCGTCCCTATATCACCGGAACCCTGCTCCGTTCGGCAGTC
ATCCGCTCGGCGGAGAACCTGCTGACGCTTTCCGATGGAAAAATTTCAGAAAAGACCTGTTGTCCGGGGA
AATTCGACACTGAAGACAAAGACAGATTGTTACAATTGCGCCAGCGTTCCACGCTCAGGTGGACAGATAA
AAATCCCTGCCCGGACAACGCCGAAACATATTGCCCGTTCTGTGAACTGCTGGGCCGATCCGGTAACGAC
GGAAAGAAAGCCGAAAAAAAAGATTGGAGATTTCGTATCCATTTCGGCAATCTCAGTTTGCCTGGAAAAC
CGGACTTTGACGGCCCGAAGGCAATCGGATCACAGCGCGTTCTGAACCGGGTCGATTTCAAAAGCGGCAA
GGCCCATGACTTTTTTAAAGCCTATGAAGTGGATCATACCCGCTTTCCCCGGTTTGAGGGAGAGATCACC
ATTGACAACAAGGTGAGTGCCGAGGCCCGAAAGCTTCTGTGCGACAGCCTGAAATTCACAGACCGGCTCT
GCGGGGCCTTGTGTGTCATCCGGTTTGACGAGTATACTCCGGCTGCCGATTCCGGCAAACAGACGGAGAA
TGTGCAGGCAGAGCCAAATGCCAATCTCGCCGAGAAAACCGCCGAGCAGATCATCAGCATCTTGGATGAC
AACAAAAAAACCGAATACACCCGCCTTCTGGCTGATGCCATCCGTTCGCTCCGCCGGAGCAGCAAGCTTG
TCGCCGGTCTGCCCAAAGATCACGATGGAAAGGATGATCATTATCTCTGGGACATCGGAAAGAAAAAAAA
AGATGAAAACAGCGTAACAATCCGCCAAATCCTGACAACATCGGCGGATACAAAAGAACTTAAAAATGCC
GGAAAGTGGCGCGAATTCTGCGAGAAGCTGGGCGAGGCACTCTACCTGAAATCCAAAGACATGAGCGGCG
GCTTGAAAATAACCCGGCGAATTCTGGGAGACGCCGAATTTCACGGAAAGCCGGATCGTCTGGAAAAATC
CCGTTCTGTTTCCATCGGCTCTGTGCTGAAAGAGACGGTTGTCTGCGGAGAACTGGTCGCAAAAACGCCG
TTTTTCTTCGGAGCCATTGATGAGGATGCAAAACAGACCGATCTTCAGGTGTTGCTGACGCCCGACAACA
AATACCGCCTGCCGCGCTCCGCTGTTCGGGGAATCCTGCGCCGGGATTTGCAGACATACTTTGACAGCCC
GTGCAATGCCGAACTCGGCGGAAGGCCCTGTATGTGCAAAACCTGCCGGATCATGCGCGGTATCACCGTC
ATGGATGCCCGCAGTGAATACAATGCGCCGCCGGAAATCCGCCACCGCACCCGCATCAATCCCTTTACCG
GCACGGTTGCCGAGGGAGCGCTGTTCAATATGGAAGTGGCACCGGAGGGAATTGTGTTTCCCTTCCAGCT
TCGCTACCGGGGAAGCGAAGACGGATTGCCGGATGCACTGAAAACCGTCCTGAAATGGTGGGCAGAGGGC
CAGGCGTTTATGAGCGGCGCGGCATCCACGGGGAAAGGGCGATTCCGTATGGAAAACGCCAAGTATGAGA
CATTGGATTTGTCCGATGAAAATCAACGGAATGATTATCTGAAAAATTGGGGATGGCGGGATGAAAAAGG
ATTGGAGGAACTGAAAAAACGCCTGAATTCTGGCTTGCCGGAACCGGGCAATTACCGTGACCCCAAGTGG
CACGAAATCAACGTCAGTATAGAAATGGCCTCCCCCTTCATCAATGGCGACCCGATCCGCGCCGCCGTGG
ATAAAAGGGGTACGGATGTGGTCACGTTCGTCAAATACAAAGCCGAAGGTGAAGAGGCCAAACCAGTTTG
TGCCTACAAGGCGGAGAGTTTCAGGGGCGTGATACGTTCGGCAGTTGCGCGAATCCATATGGAAGATGGT
GTTCCGCTGACCGAACTGACCCACAGCGATTGCGAATGCCTGCTCTGCCAGATTTTCGGCAGCGAATATG
AGGCCGGGAAAATCCGGTTTGAGGATCTGGTGTTTGAATCAGATCCAGAGCCGGTGACATTCGACCATGT
GGCCATTGACCGGTTTACCGGCGGCGCGGCTGACAAAAAGAAATTTGACGATTCTCCGCTTCCGGGCAGT
CCGGCCAGACCTCTCATGCTAAAAGGCAGCTTCTGGATACGGCGGGATGTTCTGGAAGATGAGGAATATT
GCAAAGCGCTGGGAAAGGCGCTGGCAGATGTGAACAACGGGCTTTATCCTCTGGGCGGAAAAAGCGCCAT
CGGATATGGGCAGGTAAAAAGTCTGGGGATTAAAGGAGATGATAAGCGGATTTCCCGTTTGATGAACCCC
GCTTTTGATGAAACAGATGTGGCTGTGCCGGAAAAGCCGAAAACCGATGCCGAGGTTCGGATTGAGGCGG
AAAAGGTTTATTATCCTCATTATTTTGTCGAGCCTCATAAAAAGGTGGAGCGTGAAGAAAAGCCTTGCGG
CCATCAGAAATTTCATGAAGGACGGCTGACCGGAAAAATTCGATGCAAACTGATCACAAAGACGCCGCTC
ATTGTACCGGACACCTCGAATGACGATTTTTTCAGGCCCGCAGACAAAGAAGCCAGAAAAGAAAAAGATG
AGTATCACAAAAGCTATGCCTTTTTCAGGCTTCACAAGCAAATTATGATTCCCGGTTCCGAGCTGCGGGG
CATGGTCAGTTCGGTTTACGAAACCGTGACCAACTCCTGCTTTCGCATTTTTGATGAAACCAAGCGGCTT
TCGTGGCGGATGGATGCAGACCATCAGAATGTGCTTCAAGATTTTCTTCCCGGCAGAGTTACGGCTGACG
GAAAGCATATACAAAAATTTTCTGAAACCGCACGGGTTCCTTTTTATGATAAAACCCAGAAGCATTTTGA
CATATTGGATGAACAGGAAATAGCAGGCGAAAAACCTGTTAGAATGTGGGTCAAAAGATTTATCAAACGT
TTGTCTCTGGTCGATCCTGCTAAACATCCTCAAAAAAAGCAGGACAACAAATGGAAGCGCAGAAAAGAGG
GAATAGCCACATTCATAGAACAGAAAAACGGCAGTTATTATTTCAATGTAGTTACGAACAATGGCTGTAC
GAGCTTTCATTTATGGCACAAACCTGACAACTTTGACCAAGAGAAACTTGAAGGTATCCAGAATGGTGAG
AAATTGGATTGTTGGGTGAGAGATTCCAGATATCAAAAGGCTTTCCAGGAAATACCCGAAAATGATCCGG
ATGGATGGGAATGTAAAGAAGGATACCTTCATGTTGTCGGTCCCAGCAAAGTAGAGTTTTCCGACAAGAA
AGGTGATGTCATAAACAATTTTCAGGGAACCCTGCCATCTGTACCGAATGATTGGAAAACGATCCGAACC
AATGATTTCAAAAACCGAAAACGCAAAAATGAACCCGTATTTTGCTGTGAGGATGATAAGGGAAACTATT
ATACGATGGCAAAATATTGTGAAACCTTTTTCTTTGACCTCAAAGAAAATGAGGAGTATGAAATTCCAGA
AAAAGCCCGTATTAAATACAAAGAGCTGTTGAGAGTTTATAACAATAATCCCCAAGCAGTTCCTGAATCG
GTATTTCAATCTCGCGTCGCAAGAGAAAATGTCGAAAAGCTTAAATCTGGCGATCTTGTCTATTTTAAAC
ACAATGAAAAATATGTTGAGGATATTGTTCCCGTCCGCATTTCCCGGACAGTTGATGATCGGATGATCGG
CAAACGCATGTCAGCCGATCTCCGCCCCTGTCACGGTGACTGGGTGGAAGACGGCGACCTTTCCGCCCTG
AACGCCTACCCGGAAAAGCGCCTTCTCCTGCGTCATCCCAAAGGATTGTGCCCGGCCTGCCGCCTTTTCG
GAACCGGTTCATACAAGGGCCGGGTTCGGTTCGGATTTGCAAGCCTTGAAAATGATCCCGAATGGCTGAT
ACCCGGCAAGAATCCCGGTGATCCCTTCCACGGGGGACCGGTAATGCTGTCGCTTCTGGAGCGCCCCCGG
CCCACATGGTCGATCCCCGGATCGGACAATAAGTTCAAAGTGCCGGGCCGGAAGTTTTATGTCCATCATC
ATGCATGGAAAACGATAAAAGACGGCAACCATCCCACAACCGGAAAGGCCATAGAACAAAGCCCCAACAA
CCGGACAGTTGAAGCCTTGGCCGGGGGAAACAGCTTTTCTTTTGAAATCGCTTTTGAAAATCTGAAAGAA
TGGGAACTCGGTTTGCTGATTCATTCCCTGCAATTGGAAAAAGGGTTGGCACACAAGCTGGGCATGGCAA
AATCAATGGGATTCGGCAGCGTTGAGATTGATGTTGAATCTGTGCGTCTGAGGAAGGACTGGAAACAGTG
GAGAAACGGAAACAGTGAAATACCAAACTGGCTTGGGAAAGGCTTTGCCAAGCTAAAGGAATGGTTCAGA
GATGAGCTGGATTTTATAGAAAATCTGAAGAAGTTGCTCTGGTTTCCAGAAGGCGACCAAGCGCCGAGAG
TCTGTTATCCGATGCTGAGAAAAAAGGATGACCCGAACGGAAACTCCGGCTACGAAGAACTGAAAGACGG
CGAATTTAAAAAGGAAGACCGCCAGAAAAAGCTCACCACGCCTTGGACCCCTTGGGCCTGATCTTCTGTG
CCGCCTGATACTCTCCCTTCGTAAGATGATTCAGCATGAAAAGTTCATTATTTCAGCCCGGAAGTTCATT
TTCGGGCTGAAACCTGTTGGTTTCCTCCGATAACCCGCTTCAGCGGGTTTCAATAACTGAGCCGGACCGG
GTCGAATTTGCTTTCGAATTTCTGCCATTCATCCGCTTATTATCACTTATTCAGGCGTAGCAACCAGGCG
TTTAAGGGCACCAATAACTGCCTTAAAAAAATTACGCCCCGCCCTGCCACTCATCGCAGTACTGTTGTAA
TTCATTAAGCATTCTGCCGACATGGAAGCCATCACAAACGGCATGATGAACCTGAATCGCCAGCGGCATC
AGCACCTTGTCGCCTTGCGTATAATATTTGCCCATGGTGAAAACGGGGGCGAAGAAGTTGTCCATATTGG
CCACGTTTAAATCAAAACTGGTGAAACTCACCCAGGGATTGGCTGACACGAAAAACATATTCTCAATAAA
CCCTTTAGGGAAATAGGCCAGGTTTTCACCGTAACACGCCACATCTTGCGAATATATGTGTAGAAACTGC
CGGAAATCGTCGTGGTATTCACTCCAGAGCGATGAAAACGTTTCAGTTTGCTCATGGAAAACGGTGTAAC
AAGGGTGAACACTATCCCATATCACCAGCTCACCGTCTTTCATTGCCATACGGAATTCCGGATGAGCATT
CATCAGGCGGGCAAGAATGTGAATAAAGGCCGGATAAAACTTGTGCTTATTTTTCTTTACGGTCTTTAAA
AAGGCCGTAATATCCAGCTGAACGGTCTGGTTATAGGTACATTGAGCAACTGACTGAAATGCCTCAAAAT
GTTCTTTACGATGCCATTGGGATATATCAACGGTGGTATATCCAGTGATTTTTTTCTCCATTTTAGCTTC
CTTAGCTCCTGAAAATCTCGATAACTCAAAAAATACGCCCGGTAGTGATCTTATTTCATTATGGTGAAAG
TTGGAACCTCTTACGTGCCGATCAACGTGTCATTTTCGCCAAAAGTTGGCCCAGGGCTTCCCGGTATCAA
CAGGGACACCAGGATTTATTTATTCTGCGAAGTGATCTTCCGTCACAGGTATTTATTCGGCGCAAAGTGC
GTCGGGTGATGCTGCCAACTTACTGATTTAGTGTATGATGGTGTTTTTGAGGTGCTCCAGTGGCTTCTGT
TTCTATCAGCTGTCCCTCCTGTTCAGCTACTGACGGGGTGGTGCGTAACGGCAAAAGCACCGCCGGACAT
CAGCGCTAGCGGAGTGTATACTGGCTTACTATGTTGGCACTGATGAGGGTGTCAGTGAAGTGCTTCATGT
GGCAGGAGAAAAAAGGCTGCACCGGTGCGTCAGCAGAATATGTGATACAGGATATATTCCGCTTCCTCGC
TCACTGACTCGCTACGCTCGGTCGTTCGACTGCGGCGAGCGGAAATGGCTTACGAACGGGGCGGAGATTT
CCTGGAAGATGCCAGGAAGATACTTAACAGGGAAGTG
